Addgene plasmid #141483: TFORF0025
Purpose: Lentiviral vector for overexpressing the DHX9 transcription factor ORF with a unique 24-bp barcode. Barcodes facilitate identification of transcription factors in pooled screens.
Depositing lab: Feng Zhang. Depositing organization: Broad Institute. Publication: A transcription factor atlas of directed differentiation. Joung J, Ma S, Tay T, Geiger-Schuller KR, Kirchgatterer PC, Verdine VK, Guo B, Arias-Garcia MA, Allen WE, Singh A, Kuksenko O, Abudayyeh OO, Gootenberg JS, Fu Z, Macrae RK, Buenrostro JD, Regev A, Zhang F. Cell. 2023 Jan 5;186(1):209-229.e26. doi: 10.1016/j.cell.2022.11.026. PubMed 36608654.
Backbone
  Vector backbone: pLX_TRC317
  Backbone manufacturer: Broad Institute Genetic Perturbation Platform
  Backbone size w/o insert (bp): 8264
  Vector type: Mammalian Expression, Lentiviral
  Selectable markers: Puromycin
Growth in bacteria
  Bacterial resistance: Ampicillin, 100 μg/mL
  Growth temperature: 30°C
  Growth strain: NEB Stable
  Copy number: High Copy
Gene/Insert
  Gene/Insert name: DHX9
  Species: H. sapiens (human)
  Insert size (bp): 3914
  Entrez Gene: DHX9 (a.k.a. DDX9, LKP, NDH2, NDHII, RHA)
  Promoter: EF1a
  Cloning method: Unknown
  Sequencing primers: 5′ GGGTGGAGACTGAAGTTAGGCCAG; 3′ CACATAGCGTAAAAGGAGCAACATAG
Terms and licenses: Academic/Nonprofit Terms; Industry Terms: Not Available to Industry
Depositor comments: NM_001357,ENST00000367549 . The transcription factor ORF portion of this plasmid was synthesized by Genewiz. Please test multiple small colonies in case of plasmid recombination. To make this collection available in a timely manner, a portion of this collection was not fully sequenced by Addgene. If an Addgene verified full plasmid sequence is not available, please contact us prior to placing an order to request the full sequence.
How to cite: TFORF0025 was a gift from Feng Zhang (Addgene plasmid # 141483 ; http://n2t.net/addgene:141483 ; RRID:Addgene_141483)
