[The description below was written by a language model from this plasmid's Addgene catalogue record and pLannotate feature annotations shown in this document.]
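Description:
TFORF0025 is a lentiviral mammalian expression plasmid built on the pLX_TRC317 backbone, carrying the human DHX9 open reading frame (also known as DDX9, NDHII or RHA) as one member of a barcoded transcription factor ORF collection. It is propagated in E. coli through a high-copy ColE1/pUC-type origin with ampicillin resistance (AmpR), and also carries an f1 origin. The depositor warns of possible plasmid recombination, a common concern for LTR-containing vectors.

The transfer cassette has a third-generation, self-inactivating layout. An RSV promoter fused to a truncated HIV-1 5' LTR drives genomic RNA production in packaging cells. It is followed by the Ψ packaging signal with a partial gag sequence, the Rev response element for Rev-dependent nuclear export, and a cPPT/CTS element. The cassette ends in a ΔU3 3' LTR, which disables LTR promoter activity after integration, with an SV40 polyadenylation signal downstream. Within the provirus, an SV40 early promoter/origin region sits ahead of the puromycin N-acetyltransferase gene, allowing selection of transduced cells. A separate EF-1α promoter drives constitutive expression of the roughly 3.8 kb DHX9 coding sequence, and a WPRE downstream enhances transcript stability and expression.

According to the record, the construct contains a unique 24-bp barcode. The feature table does not annotate it, so its position is not stated. The short region between the ORF and the WPRE, which is partly matched as a U6 promoter fragment, is a plausible location but is not confirmed.

The barcode allows the ORF to be identified by sequencing in pooled overexpression screens, for example screens asking which transcription factors direct cell differentiation. The plasmid can also be used alone for stable DHX9 overexpression.
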