Features (pLannotate 1.2.2; 31 found; start..end, strand, type, name):
      5..231     +  promoter       RSV promoter: Rous sarcoma virus enhancer/promoter
    232..412     +  LTR            5' LTR (truncated): truncated 5' long terminal repeat (LTR) from HIV-1
    459..584     +  misc_feature   HIV-1 Ψ: packaging signal of human immunodeficiency virus type 1
    568..931     +  CDS            HIV-1 gag (fragment): gag protein from human immunodeficiency virus 1; gag
   1077..1310    +  misc_feature   RRE: The Rev response element (RRE) of HIV-1 allows for Rev-dependent mRNA export from the nucleus to the cytoplasm.
   1687..1713    +  CDS            Rev (fragment): human immunodeficiency virus 1 (HIV-1) Rev protein; rev; enhances nuclear export of unspliced and incompletely spliced viral mRNAs
   1720..1743    +  promoter       SV40 promoter (fragment): SV40 early promoter
   1744..1815    +  promoter       SV40 promoter (fragment): SV40 enhancer and early promoter
   1839..1974    +  rep_origin     SV40 ori: SV40 origin of replication
   2020..2616    +  CDS            PuroR (fragment): puromycin N-acetyltransferase; pac from Streptomyces; confers resistance to puromycin
   2665..2782    +  misc_feature   cPPT/CTS: central polypurine tract and central termination sequence of HIV-1
   2847..2913    +  CDS            small t antigen (fragment): SV40 (simian virus 40) small t antigen
   2920..4098    +  promoter       EF-1α promoter: strong constitutive promoter for human elongation factor EF-1α
   4115..7924    +  CDS            DHX9: DHX9_HUMAN - Also known as DDX9 From Homo sapiens (Human).
   7940..7993    +  promoter       U6 promoter (fragment): RNA polymerase III promoter for human U6 snRNA
   8035..8623    +  misc_feature   WPRE: woodchuck hepatitis virus posttranscriptional regulatory element
   8674..8693    +  misc_feature   cPPT/CTS (fragment): central polypurine tract and central termination sequence of HIV-1
   8695..8928    +  LTR            3' LTR (ΔU3): self-inactivating 3' long terminal repeat (LTR) from HIV-1
   9006..9127    +  polyA_signal   SV40 poly(A) signal: SV40 polyadenylation signal
   9167..9302    +  rep_origin     SV40 ori: SV40 origin of replication
   9323..9341    -  promoter       T7 promoter: promoter for bacteriophage T7 RNA polymerase
   9349..9504    +  CDS            lacZα (fragment): LacZα fragment of β-galactosidase; lacZ fragment
   9509..9937    +  rep_origin     f1 ori (sequence partly withheld): f1 bacteriophage origin of replication; arrow indicates direction of (+) strand synthesis
   9990..10094   +  promoter       AmpR promoter: bla
  10095..10955   +  CDS            AmpR: β-lactamase; bla; confers resistance to ampicillin, carbenicillin, and related antibiotics
  11126..11714   +  rep_origin     ori: high-copy-number ColE1/pMB1/pBR322/pUC origin of replication
  11897..11989   +  CDS            lacI (fragment): lac repressor; lacI; The lac repressor binds to the lac operator to inhibit transcription in E. coli. This inhibition can be relieved by adding lactose or isopropyl-β-D-thiogalactopyranoside (IPTG).
  12002..12023   +  protein_bind   CAP binding site: CAP binding activates transcription in the presence of cAMP. E. coli catabolite activator protein
  12038..12068   +  promoter       lac promoter: promoter for the E. coli lac operon
  12072..12094   +  protein_bind   lac operator (fragment): The lac repressor binds to the lac operator to inhibit transcription in E. coli. This inhibition can be relieved by adding lactose or isopropyl-β-D-thiogalactopyranoside (IPTG). lac repressor encoded by lacI
  12137..12155   +  promoter       T3 promoter: promoter for bacteriophage T3 RNA polymerase
>Addgene plasmid #141483 | TFORF0025 | addgene full sequence | sequence record 454894 | Addgene NGS Result
TTAATGTAGTCTTATGCAATACTCTTGTAGTCTTGCAACATGGTAACGATGAGTTAGCAACATGCCTTAC
AAGGAGAGAAAAAGCACCGTGCATGCCGATTGGTGGAAGTAAGGTGGTACGATCGTGCCTTATTAGGAAG
GCAACAGACGGGTCTGACATGGATTGGACGAACCACTGAATTGCCGCATTGCAGAGATATTGTATTTAAG
TGCCTAGCTCGATACATAAACGGGTCTCTCTGGTTAGACCAGATCTGAGCCTGGGAGCTCTCTGGCTAAC
TAGGGAACCCACTGCTTAAGCCTCAATAAAGCTTGCCTTGAGTGCTTCAAGTAGTGTGTGCCCGTCTGTT
GTGTGACTCTGGTAACTAGAGATCCCTCAGACCCTTTTAGTCAGTGTGGAAAATCTCTAGCAGTGGCGCC
CGAACAGGGACTTGAAAGCGAAAGGGAAACCAGAGGAGCTCTCTCGACGCAGGACTCGGCTTGCTGAAGC
GCGCACGGCAAGAGGCGAGGGGCGGCGACTGGTGAGTACGCCAAAAATTTTGACTAGCGGAGGCTAGAAG
GAGAGAGATGGGTGCGAGAGCGTCAGTATTAAGCGGGGGAGAATTAGATCGCGATGGGAAAAAATTCGGT
TAAGGCCAGGGGGAAAGAAAAAATATAAATTAAAACATATAGTATGGGCAAGCAGGGAGCTAGAACGATT
CGCAGTTAATCCTGGCCTGTTAGAAACATCAGAAGGCTGTAGACAAATACTGGGACAGCTACAACCATCC
CTTCAGACAGGATCAGAAGAACTTAGATCATTATATAATACAGTAGCAACCCTCTATTGTGTGCATCAAA
GGATAGAGATAAAAGACACCAAGGAAGCTTTAGACAAGATAGAGGAAGAGCAAAACAAAAGTAAGACCAC
CGCACAGCAAGCGGCCGCTGATCTTCAGACCTGGAGGAGGAGATATGAGGGACAATTGGAGAAGTGAATT
ATATAAATATAAAGTAGTAAAAATTGAACCATTAGGAGTAGCACCCACCAAGGCAAAGAGAAGAGTGGTG
CAGAGAGAAAAAAGAGCAGTGGGAATAGGAGCTTTGTTCCTTGGGTTCTTGGGAGCAGCAGGAAGCACTA
TGGGCGCAGCGTCAATGACGCTGACGGTACAGGCCAGACAATTATTGTCTGGTATAGTGCAGCAGCAGAA
CAATTTGCTGAGGGCTATTGAGGCGCAACAGCATCTGTTGCAACTCACAGTCTGGGGCATCAAGCAGCTC
CAGGCAAGAATCCTGGCTGTGGAAAGATACCTAAAGGATCAACAGCTCCTGGGGATTTGGGGTTGCTCTG
GAAAACTCATTTGCACCACTGCTGTGCCTTGGAATGCTAGTTGGAGTAATAAATCTCTGGAACAGATTTG
GAATCACACGACCTGGATGGAGTGGGACAGAGAAATTAACAATTACACAAGCTTAATACACTCCTTAATT
GAAGAATCGCAAAACCAGCAAGAAAAGAATGAACAAGAATTATTGGAATTAGATAAATGGGCAAGTTTGT
GGAATTGGTTTAACATAACAAATTGGCTGTGGTATATAAAATTATTCATAATGATAGTAGGAGGCTTGGT
AGGTTTAAGAATAGTTTTTGCTGTACTTTCTATAGTGAATAGAGTTAGGCAGGGATATTCACCATTATCG
TTTCAGACCCACCTCCCAACCCCGAGGGGACCCATGCATTGCATCTCAATTAGTCAGCAACCAGGTGTGG
AAAGTCCCCAGGCTCCCCAGCAGGCAGAAGTATGCAAAGCATGCGTCTCAATTAGTCAGCAACCATAGTC
CCGCCCCTAACTCCGCCCATCCCGCCCCTAACTCCGCCCAGTTCCGCCCATTCTCCGCCCCATGGCTGAC
TAATTTTTTTTATTTATGCAGAGGCCGAGGCCGCCTCGGCCTCTGAGCTATTCCAGAAGTAGTGAGGAGG
CTTTTTTGGAGGCCTAGGCTTTTGCAAAAAGCTTTCTAGAGGTACCACCGGAGCTTACCATGACCGAGTA
CAAGCCCACGGTGCGCCTCGCCACCCGCGACGACGTCCCCAGGGCCGTACGCACCCTCGCCGCCGCGTTC
GCCGACTACCCCGCCACGCGCCACACCGTCGATCCGGACCGCCACATCGAGCGGGTCACCGAGCTGCAAG
AACTCTTCCTCACGCGCGTCGGGCTCGACATCGGCAAGGTGTGGGTCGCGGACGACGGCGCCGCCGTGGC
GGTCTGGACCACGCCGGAGAGCGTCGAAGCGGGGGCGGTGTTCGCCGAGATCGGCCCGCGCATGGCCGAG
TTGAGCGGTTCCCGGCTGGCCGCGCAGCAACAGATGGAAGGCCTCCTGGCGCCGCACCGGCCCAAGGAGC
CCGCGTGGTTCCTGGCCACCGTCGGCGTCTCGCCCGACCACCAGGGCAAGGGTCTGGGCAGCGCCGTCGT
GCTCCCCGGAGTGGAGGCGGCCGAGCGCGCCGGGGTGCCCGCCTTCCTGGAGACCTCCGCGCCCCGCAAC
CTCCCCTTCTACGAGCGGCTCGGCTTCACCGTCACCGCCGACGTCGAGGTGCCCGAAGGACCGCGCACCT
GGTGCATGACCCGCAAGCCCGGTGCCAGTTAACGAATTCTAGATCTTGAGACAAATGGCAGTATTCATCC
ACAATTTTAAAAGAAAAGGGGGGATTGGGGGGTACAGTGCAGGGGAAAGAATAGTAGACATAATAGCAAC
AGACATACAAACTAAAGAATTACAAAAACAAATTACAAAAATTCAAAATTTTCGGGTTTATTACAGGGAC
AGCAGAGATCCACTTTGGCGCCGGCTCGAGGCCTGCAGGTGCAAAGATGGATAAAGTTTTAAACAGAGAG
GAATCTTTGCAGCTAATGGACCTTCTAGGTCTTGAAAGGAGTGGGAATTGGCTCCGGTGCCCGTCAGTGG
GCAGAGCGCACATCGCCCACAGTCCCCGAGAAGTTGGGGGGAGGGGTCGGCAATTGAACCGGTGCCTAGA
GAAGGTGGCGCGGGGTAAACTGGGAAAGTGATGTCGTGTACTGGCTCCGCCTTTTTCCCGAGGGTGGGGG
AGAACCGTATATAAGTGCAGTAGTCGCCGTGAACGTTCTTTTTCGCAACGGGTTTGCCGCCAGAACACAG
GTAAGTGCCGTGTGTGGTTCCCGCGGGCCTGGCCTCTTTACGGGTTATGGCCCTTGCGTGCCTTGAATTA
CTTCCACCTGGCTGCAGTACGTGATTCTTGATCCCGAGCTTCGGGTTGGAAGTGGGTGGGAGAGTTCGAG
GCCTTGCGCTTAAGGAGCCCCTTCGCCTCGTGCTTGAGTTGAGGCCTGGCCTGGGCGCTGGGGCCGCCGC
GTGCGAATCTGGTGGCACCTTCGCGCCTGTCTCGCTGCTTTCGATAAGTCTCTAGCCATTTAAAATTTTT
GATGACCTGCTGCGACGCTTTTTTTCTGGCAAGATAGTCTTGTAAATGCGGGCCAAGATCTGCACACTGG
TATTTCGGTTTTTGGGGCCGCGGGCGGCGACGGGGCCCGTGCGTCCCAGCGCACATGTTCGGCGAGGCGG
GGCCTGCGAGCGCGGCCACCGAGAATCGGACGGGGGTAGTCTCAAGCTGGCCGGCCTGCTCTGGTGCCTG
GCCTCGCGCCGCCGTGTATCGCCCCGCCCTGGGCGGCAAGGCTGGCCCGGTCGGCACCAGTTGCGTGAGC
GGAAAGATGGCCGCTTCCCGGCCCTGCTGCAGGGAGCTCAAAATGGAGGACGCGGCGCTCGGGAGAGCGG
GCGGGTGAGTCACCCACACAAAGGAAAAGGGCCTTTCCGTCCTCAGCCGTCGCTTCATGTGACTCCACGG
AGTACCGGGCGCCGTCCAGGCACCTCGATTAGTTCTCGAGCTTTTGGAGTACGTCGTCTTTAGGTTGGGG
GGAGGGGTTTTATGCGATGGAGTTTCCCCACACTGAGTGGGTGGAGACTGAAGTTAGGCCAGCTTGGCAC
TTGATGTAATTCTCCTTGGAATTTGCCCTTTTTGAGTTTGGATCTTGGTTCATTCTCAAGCCTCAGACAG
TGGTTCAAAGTTTTTTTCTTCCATTTCAGGTGTCGTGAGGCTAGCACCGCCACCATGGGTGACGTTAAAA
ATTTTCTGTATGCCTGGTGTGGCAAAAGGAAGATGACCCCATCCTATGAAATTAGAGCAGTGGGGAACAA
AAACAGGCAGAAATTCATGTGTGAGGTTCAGGTGGAAGGTTATAATTACACTGGCATGGGAAATTCCACC
AATAAAAAAGATGCACAAAGCAATGCTGCCAGAGACTTTGTTAACTATTTGGTTCGAATAAATGAAATAA
AGAGTGAAGAAGTTCCAGCTTTTGGGGTAGCATCTCCGCCCCCACTTACTGATACTCCTGACACTACAGC
AAATGCTGAAGGAGATTTACCAACAACCATGGGAGGACCTCTTCCTCCACATCTGGCTCTCAAAGCAGAA
AATAATTCTGAGGTAGGGGCCTCTGGCTATGGTGTTCCTGGGCCCACCTGGGACCGAGGAGCCAACTTGA
AGGATTACTACTCAAGAAAGGAAGAACAAGAAGTGCAAGCGACTCTAGAATCAGAAGAAGTGGATTTAAA
TGCTGGGCTTCATGGAAACTGGACCTTGGAAAATGCTAAAGCTCGTCTAAACCAATATTTTCAGAAAGAA
AAGATCCAAGGAGAATATAAGTACACCCAAGTGGGTCCTGATCACAACAGGAGCTTTATTGCAGAAATGA
CCATTTATATCAAGCAGCTGGGCAGAAGGATTTTTGCACGAGAACATGGATCAAATAAGAAATTGGCAGC
ACAGTCCTGTGCCCTGTCACTTGTCAGACAACTGTACCATCTTGGAGTGGTTGAAGCTTACTCCGGACTT
ACAAAGAAGAAGGAAGGAGAGACAGTGGAGCCTTACAAAGTAAACCTCTCTCAAGATTTAGAGCATCAGC
TGCAAAACATCATTCAAGAGCTAAATCTTGAGATTTTGCCCCCGCCTGAAGATCCTTCTGTGCCAGTTGC
ACTCAACATTGGCAAATTGGCTCAGTTCGAACCATCTCAGCGACAAAACCAAGTGGGTGTGGTTCCTTGG
TCACCTCCACAATCCAACTGGAATCCTTGGACTAGTAGCAACATTGATGAGGGGCCTCTGGCTTTTGCTA
CTCCAGAGCAAATAAGCATGGACCTCAAGAATGAATTGATGTACCAGTTGGAACAGGATCATGATTTGCA
AGCAATCTTGCAGGAGAGAGAGTTACTGCCTGTGAAGAAATTTGAAAGTGAGATTCTGGAAGCAATCAGC
CAAAATTCAGTTGTCATTATTAGAGGGGCTACTGGATGTGGGAAAACCACACAGGTTCCCCAGTTCATTC
TAGATGACTTTATCCAGAATGACCGAGCAGCAGAGTGTAACATCGTAGTAACTCAGCCCAGAAGAATCAG
TGCGGTTTCTGTGGCAGAGCGAGTTGCATTTGAAAGAGGAGAAGAGCCTGGAAAAAGCTGTGGCTACAGC
GTTCGATTTGAGTCTATACTTCCTCGTCCTCATGCCAGTATAATGTTTTGTACTGTAGGTGTGCTCCTGA
GAAAATTAGAAGCAGGCATTCGAGGAATCAGTCATGTAATTGTAGATGAAATACATGAAAGAGATATTAA
TACTGACTTCCTTTTGGTAGTACTGCGTGATGTTGTTCAGGCTTATCCTGAAGTTCGCATTGTTCTTATG
TCTGCTACTATTGATACCAGCATGTTTTGTGAATATTTCTTCAATTGCCCCATCATTGAAGTTTATGGGA
GGACTTACCCAGTTCAAGAATATTTTCTGGAAGACTGCATTCAGATGACCCACTTTGTTCCTCCACCAAA
AGACAAAAAGAAGAAGGATAAGGATGATGATGGTGGTGAGGATGATGATGCAAATTGCAACTTGATCTGT
GGTGATGAATATGGTCCAGAAACAAGGTTGAGCATGTCTCAATTGAACGAAAAGGAAACTCCTTTTGAAC
TCATCGAGGCTCTACTTAAGTACATTGAAACCCTTAATGTTCCTGGAGCTGTGTTGGTTTTTTTGCCTGG
CTGGAATCTGATTTATACTATGCAGAAGCATTTGGAAATGAATCCACATTTTGGAAGCCATCGGTATCAG
ATTCTACCCCTGCATTCTCAGATTCCTCGAGAGGAACAGCGCAAAGTGTTTGATCCAGTACCAGTTGGAG
TAACCAAGGTTATTTTGTCCACAAATATTGCTGAAACAAGCATTACCATAAACGATGTTGTTTATGTCAT
TGACTCCTGCAAGCAGAAAGTGAAACTCTTCACTGCTCACAACAATATGACCAACTATGCTACCGTATGG
GCATCAAAAACAAACCTTGAGCAACGGAAAGGGCGAGCTGGCCGAGTACGGCCTGGATTCTGCTTTCACC
TGTGCAGCCGAGCTCGTTTTGAGAGACTTGAAACCCACATGACACCAGAGATGTTCCGAACACCATTGCA
TGAAATTGCTCTTAGCATAAAACTTCTGCGTCTAGGAGGAATTGGCCAATTTCTGGCCAAAGCAATTGAA
CCTCCCCCTTTGGATGCTGTGATTGAAGCAGAACACACTCTTAGAGAGCTTGATGCATTAGATGCCAATG
ATGAGTTGACTCCTTTGGGACGAATCCTGGCTAAACTCCCCATTGAGCCTCGTTTTGGCAAAATGATGAT
AATGGGGTGTATTTTCTACGTGGGAGATGCTATCTGTACCATTGCTGCTGCTACCTGCTTTCCAGAGCCT
TTCATCAATGAAGGAAAGCGGCTGGGCTATATCCATCGAAATTTTGCTGGAAACAGATTTTCTGATCACG
TAGCCCTTTTATCAGTATTCCAAGCCTGGGATGATGCTAGAATGGGTGGAGAAGAAGCAGAGATACGTTT
TTGTGAGCACAAAAGACTTAATATGGCTACACTAAGAATGACTTGGGAAGCCAAAGTTCAGCTCAAAGAG
ATTTTGATTAATTCTGGGTTTCCAGAAGATTGTTTGTTGACACAAGTGTTTACTAACACTGGACCAGATA
ATAATTTGGATGTTGTTATCTCCCTCCTGGCCTTTGGTGTGTACCCCAATGTATGCTATCATAAGGAAAA
GAGGAAGATTCTCACCACTGAAGGGCGTAATGCACTTATCCACAAATCATCTGTTAATTGTCCTTTTAGT
AGCCAAGACATGAAGTACCCATCTCCCTTCTTTGTATTTGGTGAAAAGATTCGAACTCGAGCCATCTCTG
CTAAAGGCATGACTTTAGTCACCCCCCTGCAGTTGCTTCTCTTTGCCTCCAAGAAAGTCCAATCTGATGG
GCAGATTGTGCTTGTAGATGACTGGATTAAACTGCAAATATCTCATGAAGCTGCTGCCTGTATCACTGGT
CTCCGGGCAGCCATGGAGGCTTTGGTTGTTGAAGTAACCAAACAACCTGCTATCATCAGCCAGTTGGACC
CCGTAAATGAACGTATGCTGAACATGATCCGTCAGATCTCTAGACCCTCAGCTGCTGGTATCAACCTTAT
GATTGGCAGTACACGGTATGGAGATGGTCCACGTCCTCCCAAGATGGCCCGATACGACAATGGAAGCGGA
TATAGAAGGGGAGGTTCTAGTTACAGTGGTGGAGGCTATGGCGGTGGCTATAGCAGTGGAGGCTATGGTA
GCGGAGGCTATGGTGGCAGCGCCAACTCCTTTCGGGCAGGATATGGTGCAGGTGTTGGTGGAGGCTATAG
AGGAGTTTCCCGAGGTGGCTTTAGAGGCAACTCTGGAGGAGACTACAGAGGGCCTAGTGGAGGCTACAGA
GGATCTGGGGGATTCCAGCGAGGAGGTGGTAGGGGGGCCTATGGAACTGGCTACTTTGGACAGGGAAGAG
GAGGTGGCGGCTATTAGTAATGAACTAGTCCGTAACTTGAAAGTATTTCGATTTCTTGGCTTTATATATC
TTGTGGAAAGGACGAACCCGACACGACGCGGGCATTCACACGCGTTAAGTCGACAATCAACCTCTGGATT
ACAAAATTTGTGAAAGATTGACTGGTATTCTTAACTATGTTGCTCCTTTTACGCTATGTGGATACGCTGC
TTTAATGCCTTTGTATCATGCTATTGCTTCCCGTATGGCTTTCATTTTCTCCTCCTTGTATAAATCCTGG
TTGCTGTCTCTTTATGAGGAGTTGTGGCCCGTTGTCAGGCAACGTGGCGTGGTGTGCACTGTGTTTGCTG
ACGCAACCCCCACTGGTTGGGGCATTGCCACCACCTGTCAGCTCCTTTCCGGGACTTTCGCTTTCCCCCT
CCCTATTGCCACGGCGGAACTCATCGCCGCCTGCCTTGCCCGCTGCTGGACAGGGGCTCGGCTGTTGGGC
ACTGACAATTCCGTGGTGTTGTCGGGGAAATCATCGTCCTTTCCTTGGCTGCTCGCCTGTGTTGCCACCT
GGATTCTGCGCGGGACGTCCTTCTGCTACGTCCCTTCGGCCCTCAATCCAGCGGACCTTCCTTCCCGCGG
CCTGCTGCCGGCTCTGCGGCCTCTTCCGCGTCTTCGCCTTCGCCCTCAGACGAGTCGGATCTCCCTTTGG
GCCGCCTCCCCGCGTCGACTTTAAGACCAATGACTTACAAGGCAGCTGTAGATCTTAGCCACTTTTTAAA
AGAAAAGGGGGGACTGGAAGGGCTAATTCACTCCCAACGAAGACAAGATCTGCTTTTTGCTTGTACTGGG
TCTCTCTGGTTAGACCAGATCTGAGCCTGGGAGCTCTCTGGCTAACTAGGGAACCCACTGCTTAAGCCTC
AATAAAGCTTGCCTTGAGTGCTTCAAGTAGTGTGTGCCCGTCTGTTGTGTGACTCTGGTAACTAGAGATC
CCTCAGACCCTTTTAGTCAGTGTGGAAAATCTCTAGCAGTACGTATAGTAGTTCATGTCATCTTATTATT
CAGTATTTATAACTTGCAAAGAAATGAATATCAGAGAGTGAGAGGAACTTGTTTATTGCAGCTTATAATG
GTTACAAATAAAGCAATAGCATCACAAATTTCACAAATAAAGCATTTTTTTCACTGCATTCTAGTTGTGG
TTTGTCCAAACTCATCAATGTATCTTATCATGTCTGGCTCTAGCTATCCCGCCCCTAACTCCGCCCATCC
CGCCCCTAACTCCGCCCAGTTCCGCCCATTCTCCGCCCCATGGCTGACTAATTTTTTTTATTTATGCAGA
GGCCGAGGCCGCCTCGGCCTCTGAGCTATTCCAGAAGTAGTGAGGAGGCTTTTTTGGAGGCCTAGGGACG
TACCCAATTCGCCCTATAGTGAGTCGTATTACGCGCGCTCACTGGCCGTCGTTTTACAACGTCGTGACTG
GGAAAACCCTGGCGTTACCCAACTTAATCGCCTTGCAGCACATCCCCCTTTCGCCAGCTGGCGTAATAGC
GAAGAGGCCCGCACCGATCGCCCTTCCCAACAGTTGCGCAGCCTGAATGGCGAATGGG
[124 nt withheld, positions 9509-9632]
C
[91 nt withheld, positions 9634-9724]
A
[49 nt withheld, positions 9726-9774]
CCTTTGACGTTGGAGTCCACGTTCTTT
[37 nt withheld, positions 9802-9838]
ACCCTATCTCGGTCTATTCTTTTGATTTATAAGGGATTTTGCCGATTTCGGCCTATTGGTTAAAAAATGA
GCTGATTTAACAAAAATTTAACGCGAATTTTAACAAAATATTAACGCTTACAATTTAGGTGGCACTTTTC
GGGGAAATGTGCGCGGAACCCCTATTTGTTTATTTTTCTAAATACATTCAAATATGTATCCGCTCATGAG
ACAATAACCCTGATAAATGCTTCAATAATATTGAAAAAGGAAGAGTATGAGTATTCAACATTTCCGTGTC
GCCCTTATTCCCTTTTTTGCGGCATTTTGCCTTCCTGTTTTTGCTCACCCAGAAACGCTGGTGAAAGTAA
AAGATGCTGAAGATCAGTTGGGTGCACGAGTGGGTTACATCGAACTGGATCTCAACAGCGGTAAGATCCT
TGAGAGTTTTCGCCCCGAAGAACGTTTTCCAATGATGAGCACTTTTAAAGTTCTGCTATGTGGCGCGGTA
TTATCCCGTATTGACGCCGGGCAAGAGCAACTCGGTCGCCGCATACACTATTCTCAGAATGACTTGGTTG
AGTACTCACCAGTCACAGAAAAGCATCTTACGGATGGCATGACAGTAAGAGAATTATGCAGTGCTGCCAT
AACCATGAGTGATAACACTGCGGCCAACTTACTTCTGACAACGATCGGAGGACCGAAGGAGCTAACCGCT
TTTTTGCACAACATGGGGGATCATGTAACTCGCCTTGATCGTTGGGAACCGGAGCTGAATGAAGCCATAC
CAAACGACGAGCGTGACACCACGATGCCTGTAGCAATGGCAACAACGTTGCGCAAACTATTAACTGGCGA
ACTACTTACTCTAGCTTCCCGGCAACAATTAATAGACTGGATGGAGGCGGATAAAGTTGCAGGACCACTT
CTGCGCTCGGCCCTTCCGGCTGGCTGGTTTATTGCTGATAAATCTGGAGCCGGTGAGCGTGGGTCTCGCG
GTATCATTGCAGCACTGGGGCCAGATGGTAAGCCCTCCCGTATCGTAGTTATCTACACGACGGGGAGTCA
GGCAACTATGGATGAACGAAATAGACAGATCGCTGAGATAGGTGCCTCACTGATTAAGCATTGGTAACTG
TCAGACCAAGTTTACTCATATATACTTTAGATTGATTTAAAACTTCATTTTTAATTTAAAAGGATCTAGG
TGAAGATCCTTTTTGATAATCTCATGACCAAAATCCCTTAACGTGAGTTTTCGTTCCACTGAGCGTCAGA
CCCCGTAGAAAAGATCAAAGGATCTTCTTGAGATCCTTTTTTTCTGCGCGTAATCTGCTGCTTGCAAACA
AAAAAACCACCGCTACCAGCGGTGGTTTGTTTGCCGGATCAAGAGCTACCAACTCTTTTTCCGAAGGTAA
CTGGCTTCAGCAGAGCGCAGATACCAAATACTGTTCTTCTAGTGTAGCCGTAGTTAGGCCACCACTTCAA
GAACTCTGTAGCACCGCCTACATACCTCGCTCTGCTAATCCTGTTACCAGTGGCTGCTGCCAGTGGCGAT
AAGTCGTGTCTTACCGGGTTGGACTCAAGACGATAGTTACCGGATAAGGCGCAGCGGTCGGGCTGAACGG
GGGGTTCGTGCACACAGCCCAGCTTGGAGCGAACGACCTACACCGAACTGAGATACCTACAGCGTGAGCT
ATGAGAAAGCGCCACGCTTCCCGAAGGGAGAAAGGCGGACAGGTATCCGGTAAGCGGCAGGGTCGGAACA
GGAGAGCGCACGAGGGAGCTTCCAGGGGGAAACGCCTGGTATCTTTATAGTCCTGTCGGGTTTCGCCACC
TCTGACTTGAGCGTCGATTTTTGTGATGCTCGTCAGGGGGGCGGAGCCTATGGAAAAACGCCAGCAACGC
GGCCTTTTTACGGTTCCTGGCCTTTTGCTGGCCTTTTGCTCACATGTTCTTTCCTGCGTTATCCCCTGAT
TCTGTGGATAACCGTATTACCGCCTTTGAGTGAGCTGATACCGCTCGCCGCAGCCGAACGACCGAGCGCA
GCGAGTCAGTGAGCGAGGAAGCGGAAGAGCGCCCAATACGCAAACCGCCTCTCCCCGCGCGTTGGCCGAT
TCATTAATGCAGCTGGCACGACAGGTTTCCCGACTGGAAAGCGGGCAGTGAGCGCAACGCAATTAATGTG
AGTTAGCTCACTCATTAGGCACCCCAGGCTTTACACTTTATGCTTCCGGCTCGTATGTTGTGTGGAATTG
TGAGCGGATAACAATTTCACACAGGAAACAGCTATGACCATGATTACGCCAAGCGCGCAATTAACCCTCA
CTAAAGGGAACAAAAGCTGGAGCTGCAAGC
