>Addgene plasmid #141483 | TFORF0025 | depositor partial sequence | sequence record 276586 | Insert
ACCGCCACCATGGGTGACGTTAAAAATTTTCTGTATGCCTGGTGTGGCAAAAGGAAGATGACCCCATCCT
ATGAAATTAGAGCAGTGGGGAACAAAAACAGGCAGAAATTCATGTGTGAGGTTCAGGTGGAAGGTTATAA
TTACACTGGCATGGGAAATTCCACCAATAAAAAAGATGCACAAAGCAATGCTGCCAGAGACTTTGTTAAC
TATTTGGTTCGAATAAATGAAATAAAGAGTGAAGAAGTTCCAGCTTTTGGGGTAGCATCTCCGCCCCCAC
TTACTGATACTCCTGACACTACAGCAAATGCTGAAGGAGATTTACCAACAACCATGGGAGGACCTCTTCC
TCCACATCTGGCTCTCAAAGCAGAAAATAATTCTGAGGTAGGGGCCTCTGGCTATGGTGTTCCTGGGCCC
ACCTGGGACCGAGGAGCCAACTTGAAGGATTACTACTCAAGAAAGGAAGAACAAGAAGTGCAAGCGACTC
TAGAATCAGAAGAAGTGGATTTAAATGCTGGGCTTCATGGAAACTGGACCTTGGAAAATGCTAAAGCTCG
TCTAAACCAATATTTTCAGAAAGAAAAGATCCAAGGAGAATATAAGTACACCCAAGTGGGTCCTGATCAC
AACAGGAGCTTTATTGCAGAAATGACCATTTATATCAAGCAGCTGGGCAGAAGGATTTTTGCACGAGAAC
ATGGATCAAATAAGAAATTGGCAGCACAGTCCTGTGCCCTGTCACTTGTCAGACAACTGTACCATCTTGG
AGTGGTTGAAGCTTACTCCGGACTTACAAAGAAGAAGGAAGGAGAGACAGTGGAGCCTTACAAAGTAAAC
CTCTCTCAAGATTTAGAGCATCAGCTGCAAAACATCATTCAAGAGCTAAATCTTGAGATTTTGCCCCCGC
CTGAAGATCCTTCTGTGCCAGTTGCACTCAACATTGGCAAATTGGCTCAGTTCGAACCATCTCAGCGACA
AAACCAAGTGGGTGTGGTTCCTTGGTCACCTCCACAATCCAACTGGAATCCTTGGACTAGTAGCAACATT
GATGAGGGGCCTCTGGCTTTTGCTACTCCAGAGCAAATAAGCATGGACCTCAAGAATGAATTGATGTACC
AGTTGGAACAGGATCATGATTTGCAAGCAATCTTGCAGGAGAGAGAGTTACTGCCTGTGAAGAAATTTGA
AAGTGAGATTCTGGAAGCAATCAGCCAAAATTCAGTTGTCATTATTAGAGGGGCTACTGGATGTGGGAAA
ACCACACAGGTTCCCCAGTTCATTCTAGATGACTTTATCCAGAATGACCGAGCAGCAGAGTGTAACATCG
TAGTAACTCAGCCCAGAAGAATCAGTGCGGTTTCTGTGGCAGAGCGAGTTGCATTTGAAAGAGGAGAAGA
GCCTGGAAAAAGCTGTGGCTACAGCGTTCGATTTGAGTCTATACTTCCTCGTCCTCATGCCAGTATAATG
TTTTGTACTGTAGGTGTGCTCCTGAGAAAATTAGAAGCAGGCATTCGAGGAATCAGTCATGTAATTGTAG
ATGAAATACATGAAAGAGATATTAATACTGACTTCCTTTTGGTAGTACTGCGTGATGTTGTTCAGGCTTA
TCCTGAAGTTCGCATTGTTCTTATGTCTGCTACTATTGATACCAGCATGTTTTGTGAATATTTCTTCAAT
TGCCCCATCATTGAAGTTTATGGGAGGACTTACCCAGTTCAAGAATATTTTCTGGAAGACTGCATTCAGA
TGACCCACTTTGTTCCTCCACCAAAAGACAAAAAGAAGAAGGATAAGGATGATGATGGTGGTGAGGATGA
TGATGCAAATTGCAACTTGATCTGTGGTGATGAATATGGTCCAGAAACAAGGTTGAGCATGTCTCAATTG
AACGAAAAGGAAACTCCTTTTGAACTCATCGAGGCTCTACTTAAGTACATTGAAACCCTTAATGTTCCTG
GAGCTGTGTTGGTTTTTTTGCCTGGCTGGAATCTGATTTATACTATGCAGAAGCATTTGGAAATGAATCC
ACATTTTGGAAGCCATCGGTATCAGATTCTACCCCTGCATTCTCAGATTCCTCGAGAGGAACAGCGCAAA
GTGTTTGATCCAGTACCAGTTGGAGTAACCAAGGTTATTTTGTCCACAAATATTGCTGAAACAAGCATTA
CCATAAACGATGTTGTTTATGTCATTGACTCCTGCAAGCAGAAAGTGAAACTCTTCACTGCTCACAACAA
TATGACCAACTATGCTACCGTATGGGCATCAAAAACAAACCTTGAGCAACGGAAAGGGCGAGCTGGCCGA
GTACGGCCTGGATTCTGCTTTCACCTGTGCAGCCGAGCTCGTTTTGAGAGACTTGAAACCCACATGACAC
CAGAGATGTTCCGAACACCATTGCATGAAATTGCTCTTAGCATAAAACTTCTGCGTCTAGGAGGAATTGG
CCAATTTCTGGCCAAAGCAATTGAACCTCCCCCTTTGGATGCTGTGATTGAAGCAGAACACACTCTTAGA
GAGCTTGATGCATTAGATGCCAATGATGAGTTGACTCCTTTGGGACGAATCCTGGCTAAACTCCCCATTG
AGCCTCGTTTTGGCAAAATGATGATAATGGGGTGTATTTTCTACGTGGGAGATGCTATCTGTACCATTGC
TGCTGCTACCTGCTTTCCAGAGCCTTTCATCAATGAAGGAAAGCGGCTGGGCTATATCCATCGAAATTTT
GCTGGAAACAGATTTTCTGATCACGTAGCCCTTTTATCAGTATTCCAAGCCTGGGATGATGCTAGAATGG
GTGGAGAAGAAGCAGAGATACGTTTTTGTGAGCACAAAAGACTTAATATGGCTACACTAAGAATGACTTG
GGAAGCCAAAGTTCAGCTCAAAGAGATTTTGATTAATTCTGGGTTTCCAGAAGATTGTTTGTTGACACAA
GTGTTTACTAACACTGGACCAGATAATAATTTGGATGTTGTTATCTCCCTCCTGGCCTTTGGTGTGTACC
CCAATGTATGCTATCATAAGGAAAAGAGGAAGATTCTCACCACTGAAGGGCGTAATGCACTTATCCACAA
ATCATCTGTTAATTGTCCTTTTAGTAGCCAAGACATGAAGTACCCATCTCCCTTCTTTGTATTTGGTGAA
AAGATTCGAACTCGAGCCATCTCTGCTAAAGGCATGACTTTAGTCACCCCCCTGCAGTTGCTTCTCTTTG
CCTCCAAGAAAGTCCAATCTGATGGGCAGATTGTGCTTGTAGATGACTGGATTAAACTGCAAATATCTCA
TGAAGCTGCTGCCTGTATCACTGGTCTCCGGGCAGCCATGGAGGCTTTGGTTGTTGAAGTAACCAAACAA
CCTGCTATCATCAGCCAGTTGGACCCCGTAAATGAACGTATGCTGAACATGATCCGTCAGATCTCTAGAC
CCTCAGCTGCTGGTATCAACCTTATGATTGGCAGTACACGGTATGGAGATGGTCCACGTCCTCCCAAGAT
GGCCCGATACGACAATGGAAGCGGATATAGAAGGGGAGGTTCTAGTTACAGTGGTGGAGGCTATGGCGGT
GGCTATAGCAGTGGAGGCTATGGTAGCGGAGGCTATGGTGGCAGCGCCAACTCCTTTCGGGCAGGATATG
GTGCAGGTGTTGGTGGAGGCTATAGAGGAGTTTCCCGAGGTGGCTTTAGAGGCAACTCTGGAGGAGACTA
CAGAGGGCCTAGTGGAGGCTACAGAGGATCTGGGGGATTCCAGCGAGGAGGTGGTAGGGGGGCCTATGGA
ACTGGCTACTTTGGACAGGGAAGAGGAGGTGGCGGCTATTAGTAATGAACTAGTCCGTAACTTGAAAGTA
TTTCGATTTCTTGGCTTTATATATCTTGTGGAAAGGACGAACCCGACACGACGCGGGCATTCAC
