>Addgene plasmid #141483 | TFORF0025 | depositor partial sequence | sequence record 276587 | Barcode
ACCCGACACGACGCGGGCATTCAC
